Addgene plasmid #75958: STK25 gRNA (BRDN0001148478)
Purpose: 3rd generation lentiviral gRNA plasmid targeting human STK25
Depositing lab: John Doench & David Root. Depositing organization: Broad Institute. Publication: Optimized sgRNA design to maximize activity and minimize off-target effects of CRISPR-Cas9. Doench JG, Fusi N, Sullender M, Hegde M, Vaimberg EW, Donovan KF, Smith I, Tothova Z, Wilen C, Orchard R, Virgin HW, Listgarten J, Root DE. Nat Biotechnol. 2016 Jan 18. doi: 10.1038/nbt.3437. PubMed 26780180.
Backbone
  Vector backbone: lentiGuide-Puro
  Backbone manufacturer: Zhang Lab (Addgene plasmid # 52963)
  Vector type: Mammalian Expression, Lentiviral, CRISPR
  Selectable markers: Puromycin
Growth in bacteria
  Bacterial resistance: Ampicillin, 100 μg/mL
  Growth temperature: 37°C
  Growth strain: DH5alpha
  Copy number: High Copy
Gene/Insert
  Gene/Insert name: STK25 (alt names: STK25; NM_001271977.1)
  gRNA/shRNA sequence: GCTTAAACCAGGTCCCCTGG
  Species: H. sapiens (human)
  Entrez Gene: STK25 (a.k.a. SOK1, YSK1)
  Promoter: hU6
  Cloning method: Unknown
  Sequencing primers: 5′ U6-F; 3′ pS2-R
Terms and licenses: Academic/Nonprofit Terms; Industry Terms: Not Available to Industry
Depositor comments: The gRNA was designed to target the following Genbank reference sequence(s): NM_001271977.1,NM_001271978.1,NM_001271979.1,NM_001271980.1,NM_001282305.1,NM_001282306.1,NM_001282307.1,NM_001282308.1,NM_006374.4. Note that this plasmid does NOT contain Cas9. It should be used in conjunction with lentiCas9-Blast (Addgene #52962) or otherwise with cell lines already expressing Cas9. Browse the full kinome gRNA library at http://www.addgene.org/pooled-library/broadgpp-human-kinome/ or visit http://www.broadinstitute.org/rnai/public/ for detailed protocols and information.
How to cite: STK25 gRNA (BRDN0001148478) was a gift from John Doench & David Root (Addgene plasmid # 75958 ; http://n2t.net/addgene:75958 ; RRID:Addgene_75958)
