[The description below was written by a language model from this plasmid's Addgene catalogue record and pLannotate feature annotations shown in this document.]
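Description:
STK25 gRNA (BRDN0001148478) is a third-generation lentiviral guide RNA plasmid built on the lentiGuide-Puro backbone and designed to target human STK25 (also known as SOK1 or YSK1), a serine/threonine kinase gene. In bacteria it is maintained as a high-copy plasmid through a ColE1/pUC-type origin and selected with ampicillin via the β-lactamase gene. The backbone also carries an f1 origin, an SV40 origin and poly(A) signal, and remnants of lac and phage promoter sequences inherited from the cloning vector.

The lentiviral transfer cassette begins with an RSV promoter fused to a truncated HIV-1 5' LTR, which makes genomic RNA production Tat-independent. It is followed by the Ψ packaging signal with a partial gag region, the Rev response element for nuclear export of the unspliced genome, and a cPPT/CTS that aids nuclear import. It ends in a self-inactivating ΔU3 3' LTR. Within this unit, a human U6 RNA polymerase III promoter drives the STK25-specific spacer joined to the Streptococcus pyogenes Cas9 guide RNA scaffold. A separate EF-1α promoter with its first intron expresses puromycin N-acetyltransferase so that transduced mammalian cells can be selected with puromycin, and a WPRE downstream enhances transcript expression.

The plasmid does not encode Cas9. It is meant to be used with a separate Cas9 lentiviral vector or in cells that already express Cas9, where the guide directs cleavage at STK25 for gene knockout. According to the depositor, the guide was designed against multiple STK25 RefSeq transcript variants, and it belongs to a human kinome gRNA collection associated with work on optimized sgRNA design.
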