Features (pLannotate 1.2.2; 29 found; start..end, strand, type, name):
     14..80      +  CDS            small t antigen (fragment): SV40 (simian virus 40) small t antigen
    106..317     +  promoter       EF-1α core promoter: core promoter for human elongation factor EF-1α
    318..1256    +  intron         EF-1α intron A: intron upstream of the start codon of human EF-1α
   1278..1877    +  CDS            PuroR (fragment): puromycin N-acetyltransferase; pac from Streptomyces; confers resistance to puromycin
   1893..2481    +  misc_feature   WPRE: woodchuck hepatitis virus posttranscriptional regulatory element
   2532..2551    +  misc_feature   cPPT/CTS (fragment): central polypurine tract and central termination sequence of HIV-1
   2553..2786    +  LTR            3' LTR (ΔU3): self-inactivating 3' long terminal repeat (LTR) from HIV-1
   2864..2985    +  polyA_signal   SV40 poly(A) signal: SV40 polyadenylation signal
   3025..3160    +  rep_origin     SV40 ori: SV40 origin of replication
   3181..3199    -  promoter       T7 promoter: promoter for bacteriophage T7 RNA polymerase
   3207..3362    +  CDS            lacZα (fragment): LacZα fragment of β-galactosidase; lacZ fragment
   3367..3795    +  rep_origin     f1 ori (sequence partly withheld): f1 bacteriophage origin of replication; arrow indicates direction of (+) strand synthesis
   3848..3952    +  promoter       AmpR promoter: bla
   3953..4813    +  CDS            AmpR: β-lactamase; bla; confers resistance to ampicillin, carbenicillin, and related antibiotics
   4984..5572    +  rep_origin     ori: high-copy-number ColE1/pMB1/pBR322/pUC origin of replication
   5755..5847    +  CDS            lacI (fragment): lac repressor; lacI; The lac repressor binds to the lac operator to inhibit transcription in E. coli. This inhibition can be relieved by adding lactose or isopropyl-β-D-thiogalactopyranoside (IPTG).
   5860..5881    +  protein_bind   CAP binding site: CAP binding activates transcription in the presence of cAMP. E. coli catabolite activator protein
   5896..5926    +  promoter       lac promoter: promoter for the E. coli lac operon
   5934..5950    +  protein_bind   lac operator: The lac repressor binds to the lac operator to inhibit transcription in E. coli. This inhibition can be relieved by adding lactose or isopropyl-β-D-thiogalactopyranoside (IPTG). lac repressor encoded by lacI
   5995..6013    +  promoter       T3 promoter: promoter for bacteriophage T3 RNA polymerase
   6041..6267    +  promoter       RSV promoter: Rous sarcoma virus enhancer/promoter
   6268..6448    +  LTR            5' LTR (truncated): truncated 5' long terminal repeat (LTR) from HIV-1
   6495..6620    +  misc_feature   HIV-1 Ψ: packaging signal of human immunodeficiency virus type 1
   6604..6967    +  CDS            HIV-1 gag (fragment): gag protein from human immunodeficiency virus 1; gag
   7113..7346    +  misc_feature   RRE: The Rev response element (RRE) of HIV-1 allows for Rev-dependent mRNA export from the nucleus to the cytoplasm.
   7723..7749    +  CDS            Rev (fragment): human immunodeficiency virus 1 (HIV-1) Rev protein; rev; enhances nuclear export of unspliced and incompletely spliced viral mRNAs
   7753..7993    +  promoter       U6 promoter: RNA polymerase III promoter for human U6 snRNA
   8023..8098    +  misc_RNA       gRNA scaffold: guide RNA scaffold for the Streptococcus pyogenes CRISPR/Cas9 system
   8154..8271    +  misc_feature   cPPT/CTS: central polypurine tract and central termination sequence of HIV-1
>Addgene plasmid #75958 | STK25 gRNA (BRDN0001148478) | addgene full sequence | sequence record 184904 | Addgene Assembled Sequence
CCCGGGTGCAAAGATGGATAAAGTTTTAAACAGAGAGGAATCTTTGCAGCTAATGGACCTTCTAGGTCTT
GAAAGGAGTGGGAATTGGCTCCGGTGCCCGTCAGTGGGCAGAGCGCACATCGCCCACAGTCCCCGAGAAG
TTGGGGGGAGGGGTCGGCAATTGATCCGGTGCCTAGAGAAGGTGGCGCGGGGTAAACTGGGAAAGTGATG
TCGTGTACTGGCTCCGCCTTTTTCCCGAGGGTGGGGGAGAACCGTATATAAGTGCAGTAGTCGCCGTGAA
CGTTCTTTTTCGCAACGGGTTTGCCGCCAGAACACAGGTAAGTGCCGTGTGTGGTTCCCGCGGGCCTGGC
CTCTTTACGGGTTATGGCCCTTGCGTGCCTTGAATTACTTCCACCTGGCTGCAGTACGTGATTCTTGATC
CCGAGCTTCGGGTTGGAAGTGGGTGGGAGAGTTCGAGGCCTTGCGCTTAAGGAGCCCCTTCGCCTCGTGC
TTGAGTTGAGGCCTGGCCTGGGCGCTGGGGCCGCCGCGTGCGAATCTGGTGGCACCTTCGCGCCTGTCTC
GCTGCTTTCGATAAGTCTCTAGCCATTTAAAATTTTTGATGACCTGCTGCGACGCTTTTTTTCTGGCAAG
ATAGTCTTGTAAATGCGGGCCAAGATCTGCACACTGGTATTTCGGTTTTTGGGGCCGCGGGCGGCGACGG
GGCCCGTGCGTCCCAGCGCACATGTTCGGCGAGGCGGGGCCTGCGAGCGCGGCCACCGAGAATCGGACGG
GGGTAGTCTCAAGCTGGCCGGCCTGCTCTGGTGCCTGGCCTCGCGCCGCCGTGTATCGCCCCGCCCTGGG
CGGCAAGGCTGGCCCGGTCGGCACCAGTTGCGTGAGCGGAAAGATGGCCGCTTCCCGGCCCTGCTGCAGG
GAGCTCAAAATGGAGGACGCGGCGCTCGGGAGAGCGGGCGGGTGAGTCACCCACACAAAGGAAAAGGGCC
TTTCCGTCCTCAGCCGTCGCTTCATGTGACTCCACGGAGTACCGGGCGCCGTCCAGGCACCTCGATTAGT
TCTCGAGCTTTTGGAGTACGTCGTCTTTAGGTTGGGGGGAGGGGTTTTATGCGATGGAGTTTCCCCACAC
TGAGTGGGTGGAGACTGAAGTTAGGCCAGCTTGGCACTTGATGTAATTCTCCTTGGAATTTGCCCTTTTT
GAGTTTGGATCTTGGTTCATTCTCAAGCCTCAGACAGTGGTTCAAAGTTTTTTTCTTCCATTTCAGGTGT
CGTGACGTACGGCCACCATGACCGAGTACAAGCCCACGGTGCGCCTCGCCACCCGCGACGACGTCCCCAG
GGCCGTACGCACCCTCGCCGCCGCGTTCGCCGACTACCCCGCCACGCGCCACACCGTCGATCCGGACCGC
CACATCGAGCGGGTCACCGAGCTGCAAGAACTCTTCCTCACGCGCGTCGGGCTCGACATCGGCAAGGTGT
GGGTCGCGGACGACGGCGCCGCCGTGGCGGTCTGGACCACGCCGGAGAGCGTCGAAGCGGGGGCGGTGTT
CGCCGAGATCGGCCCGCGCATGGCCGAGTTGAGCGGTTCCCGGCTGGCCGCGCAGCAACAGATGGAAGGC
CTCCTGGCGCCGCACCGGCCCAAGGAGCCCGCGTGGTTCCTGGCCACCGTCGGAGTCTCGCCCGACCACC
AGGGCAAGGGTCTGGGCAGCGCCGTCGTGCTCCCCGGAGTGGAGGCGGCCGAGCGCGCCGGGGTGCCCGC
CTTCCTGGAGACCTCCGCGCCCCGCAACCTCCCCTTCTACGAGCGGCTCGGCTTCACCGTCACCGCCGAC
GTCGAGGTGCCCGAAGGACCGCGCACCTGGTGCATGACCCGCAAGCCCGGTGCCTGAACGCGTTAAGTCG
ACAATCAACCTCTGGATTACAAAATTTGTGAAAGATTGACTGGTATTCTTAACTATGTTGCTCCTTTTAC
GCTATGTGGATACGCTGCTTTAATGCCTTTGTATCATGCTATTGCTTCCCGTATGGCTTTCATTTTCTCC
TCCTTGTATAAATCCTGGTTGCTGTCTCTTTATGAGGAGTTGTGGCCCGTTGTCAGGCAACGTGGCGTGG
TGTGCACTGTGTTTGCTGACGCAACCCCCACTGGTTGGGGCATTGCCACCACCTGTCAGCTCCTTTCCGG
GACTTTCGCTTTCCCCCTCCCTATTGCCACGGCGGAACTCATCGCCGCCTGCCTTGCCCGCTGCTGGACA
GGGGCTCGGCTGTTGGGCACTGACAATTCCGTGGTGTTGTCGGGGAAATCATCGTCCTTTCCTTGGCTGC
TCGCCTGTGTTGCCACCTGGATTCTGCGCGGGACGTCCTTCTGCTACGTCCCTTCGGCCCTCAATCCAGC
GGACCTTCCTTCCCGCGGCCTGCTGCCGGCTCTGCGGCCTCTTCCGCGTCTTCGCCTTCGCCCTCAGACG
AGTCGGATCTCCCTTTGGGCCGCCTCCCCGCGTCGACTTTAAGACCAATGACTTACAAGGCAGCTGTAGA
TCTTAGCCACTTTTTAAAAGAAAAGGGGGGACTGGAAGGGCTAATTCACTCCCAACGAAGACAAGATCTG
CTTTTTGCTTGTACTGGGTCTCTCTGGTTAGACCAGATCTGAGCCTGGGAGCTCTCTGGCTAACTAGGGA
ACCCACTGCTTAAGCCTCAATAAAGCTTGCCTTGAGTGCTTCAAGTAGTGTGTGCCCGTCTGTTGTGTGA
CTCTGGTAACTAGAGATCCCTCAGACCCTTTTAGTCAGTGTGGAAAATCTCTAGCAGTACGTATAGTAGT
TCATGTCATCTTATTATTCAGTATTTATAACTTGCAAAGAAATGAATATCAGAGAGTGAGAGGAACTTGT
TTATTGCAGCTTATAATGGTTACAAATAAAGCAATAGCATCACAAATTTCACAAATAAAGCATTTTTTTC
ACTGCATTCTAGTTGTGGTTTGTCCAAACTCATCAATGTATCTTATCATGTCTGGCTCTAGCTATCCCGC
CCCTAACTCCGCCCATCCCGCCCCTAACTCCGCCCAGTTCCGCCCATTCTCCGCCCCATGGCTGACTAAT
TTTTTTTATTTATGCAGAGGCCGAGGCCGCCTCGGCCTCTGAGCTATTCCAGAAGTAGTGAGGAGGCTTT
TTTGGAGGCCTAGGGACGTACCCAATTCGCCCTATAGTGAGTCGTATTACGCGCGCTCACTGGCCGTCGT
TTTACAACGTCGTGACTGGGAAAACCCTGGCGTTACCCAACTTAATCGCCTTGCAGCACATCCCCCTTTC
GCCAGCTGGCGTAATAGCGAAGAGGCCCGCACCGATCGCCCTTCCCAACAGTTGCGCAGCCTGAATGGCG
AATGGG
[124 nt withheld, positions 3367-3490]
C
[91 nt withheld, positions 3492-3582]
A
[49 nt withheld, positions 3584-3632]
CCTTTGACGTTGGAGTCCACGTTCTTT
[37 nt withheld, positions 3660-3696]
ACCCTATCTCGGTCTATTCTTTTGATTTATAAGGGATTTTGCCGATTTCGGCCTATTGGTTAAAAAATGA
GCTGATTTAACAAAAATTTAACGCGAATTTTAACAAAATATTAACGCTTACAATTTAGGTGGCACTTTTC
GGGGAAATGTGCGCGGAACCCCTATTTGTTTATTTTTCTAAATACATTCAAATATGTATCCGCTCATGAG
ACAATAACCCTGATAAATGCTTCAATAATATTGAAAAAGGAAGAGTATGAGTATTCAACATTTCCGTGTC
GCCCTTATTCCCTTTTTTGCGGCATTTTGCCTTCCTGTTTTTGCTCACCCAGAAACGCTGGTGAAAGTAA
AAGATGCTGAAGATCAGTTGGGTGCACGAGTGGGTTACATCGAACTGGATCTCAACAGCGGTAAGATCCT
TGAGAGTTTTCGCCCCGAAGAACGTTTTCCAATGATGAGCACTTTTAAAGTTCTGCTATGTGGCGCGGTA
TTATCCCGTATTGACGCCGGGCAAGAGCAACTCGGTCGCCGCATACACTATTCTCAGAATGACTTGGTTG
AGTACTCACCAGTCACAGAAAAGCATCTTACGGATGGCATGACAGTAAGAGAATTATGCAGTGCTGCCAT
AACCATGAGTGATAACACTGCGGCCAACTTACTTCTGACAACGATCGGAGGACCGAAGGAGCTAACCGCT
TTTTTGCACAACATGGGGGATCATGTAACTCGCCTTGATCGTTGGGAACCGGAGCTGAATGAAGCCATAC
CAAACGACGAGCGTGACACCACGATGCCTGTAGCAATGGCAACAACGTTGCGCAAACTATTAACTGGCGA
ACTACTTACTCTAGCTTCCCGGCAACAATTAATAGACTGGATGGAGGCGGATAAAGTTGCAGGACCACTT
CTGCGCTCGGCCCTTCCGGCTGGCTGGTTTATTGCTGATAAATCTGGAGCCGGTGAGCGTGGGTCTCGCG
GTATCATTGCAGCACTGGGGCCAGATGGTAAGCCCTCCCGTATCGTAGTTATCTACACGACGGGGAGTCA
GGCAACTATGGATGAACGAAATAGACAGATCGCTGAGATAGGTGCCTCACTGATTAAGCATTGGTAACTG
TCAGACCAAGTTTACTCATATATACTTTAGATTGATTTAAAACTTCATTTTTAATTTAAAAGGATCTAGG
TGAAGATCCTTTTTGATAATCTCATGACCAAAATCCCTTAACGTGAGTTTTCGTTCCACTGAGCGTCAGA
CCCCGTAGAAAAGATCAAAGGATCTTCTTGAGATCCTTTTTTTCTGCGCGTAATCTGCTGCTTGCAAACA
AAAAAACCACCGCTACCAGCGGTGGTTTGTTTGCCGGATCAAGAGCTACCAACTCTTTTTCCGAAGGTAA
CTGGCTTCAGCAGAGCGCAGATACCAAATACTGTTCTTCTAGTGTAGCCGTAGTTAGGCCACCACTTCAA
GAACTCTGTAGCACCGCCTACATACCTCGCTCTGCTAATCCTGTTACCAGTGGCTGCTGCCAGTGGCGAT
AAGTCGTGTCTTACCGGGTTGGACTCAAGACGATAGTTACCGGATAAGGCGCAGCGGTCGGGCTGAACGG
GGGGTTCGTGCACACAGCCCAGCTTGGAGCGAACGACCTACACCGAACTGAGATACCTACAGCGTGAGCT
ATGAGAAAGCGCCACGCTTCCCGAAGGGAGAAAGGCGGACAGGTATCCGGTAAGCGGCAGGGTCGGAACA
GGAGAGCGCACGAGGGAGCTTCCAGGGGGAAACGCCTGGTATCTTTATAGTCCTGTCGGGTTTCGCCACC
TCTGACTTGAGCGTCGATTTTTGTGATGCTCGTCAGGGGGGCGGAGCCTATGGAAAAACGCCAGCAACGC
GGCCTTTTTACGGTTCCTGGCCTTTTGCTGGCCTTTTGCTCACATGTTCTTTCCTGCGTTATCCCCTGAT
TCTGTGGATAACCGTATTACCGCCTTTGAGTGAGCTGATACCGCTCGCCGCAGCCGAACGACCGAGCGCA
GCGAGTCAGTGAGCGAGGAAGCGGAAGAGCGCCCAATACGCAAACCGCCTCTCCCCGCGCGTTGGCCGAT
TCATTAATGCAGCTGGCACGACAGGTTTCCCGACTGGAAAGCGGGCAGTGAGCGCAACGCAATTAATGTG
AGTTAGCTCACTCATTAGGCACCCCAGGCTTTACACTTTATGCTTCCGGCTCGTATGTTGTGTGGAATTG
TGAGCGGATAACAATTTCACACAGGAAACAGCTATGACCATGATTACGCCAAGCGCGCAATTAACCCTCA
CTAAAGGGAACAAAAGCTGGAGCTGCAAGCTTAATGTAGTCTTATGCAATACTCTTGTAGTCTTGCAACA
TGGTAACGATGAGTTAGCAACATGCCTTACAAGGAGAGAAAAAGCACCGTGCATGCCGATTGGTGGAAGT
AAGGTGGTACGATCGTGCCTTATTAGGAAGGCAACAGACGGGTCTGACATGGATTGGACGAACCACTGAA
TTGCCGCATTGCAGAGATATTGTATTTAAGTGCCTAGCTCGATACATAAACGGGTCTCTCTGGTTAGACC
AGATCTGAGCCTGGGAGCTCTCTGGCTAACTAGGGAACCCACTGCTTAAGCCTCAATAAAGCTTGCCTTG
AGTGCTTCAAGTAGTGTGTGCCCGTCTGTTGTGTGACTCTGGTAACTAGAGATCCCTCAGACCCTTTTAG
TCAGTGTGGAAAATCTCTAGCAGTGGCGCCCGAACAGGGACTTGAAAGCGAAAGGGAAACCAGAGGAGCT
CTCTCGACGCAGGACTCGGCTTGCTGAAGCGCGCACGGCAAGAGGCGAGGGGCGGCGACTGGTGAGTACG
CCAAAAATTTTGACTAGCGGAGGCTAGAAGGAGAGAGATGGGTGCGAGAGCGTCAGTATTAAGCGGGGGA
GAATTAGATCGCGATGGGAAAAAATTCGGTTAAGGCCAGGGGGAAAGAAAAAATATAAATTAAAACATAT
AGTATGGGCAAGCAGGGAGCTAGAACGATTCGCAGTTAATCCTGGCCTGTTAGAAACATCAGAAGGCTGT
AGACAAATACTGGGACAGCTACAACCATCCCTTCAGACAGGATCAGAAGAACTTAGATCATTATATAATA
CAGTAGCAACCCTCTATTGTGTGCATCAAAGGATAGAGATAAAAGACACCAAGGAAGCTTTAGACAAGAT
AGAGGAAGAGCAAAACAAAAGTAAGACCACCGCACAGCAAGCGGCCGCTGATCTTCAGACCTGGAGGAGG
AGATATGAGGGACAATTGGAGAAGTGAATTATATAAATATAAAGTAGTAAAAATTGAACCATTAGGAGTA
GCACCCACCAAGGCAAAGAGAAGAGTGGTGCAGAGAGAAAAAAGAGCAGTGGGAATAGGAGCTTTGTTCC
TTGGGTTCTTGGGAGCAGCAGGAAGCACTATGGGCGCAGCGTCAATGACGCTGACGGTACAGGCCAGACA
ATTATTGTCTGGTATAGTGCAGCAGCAGAACAATTTGCTGAGGGCTATTGAGGCGCAACAGCATCTGTTG
CAACTCACAGTCTGGGGCATCAAGCAGCTCCAGGCAAGAATCCTGGCTGTGGAAAGATACCTAAAGGATC
AACAGCTCCTGGGGATTTGGGGTTGCTCTGGAAAACTCATTTGCACCACTGCTGTGCCTTGGAATGCTAG
TTGGAGTAATAAATCTCTGGAACAGATTTGGAATCACACGACCTGGATGGAGTGGGACAGAGAAATTAAC
AATTACACAAGCTTAATACACTCCTTAATTGAAGAATCGCAAAACCAGCAAGAAAAGAATGAACAAGAAT
TATTGGAATTAGATAAATGGGCAAGTTTGTGGAATTGGTTTAACATAACAAATTGGCTGTGGTATATAAA
ATTATTCATAATGATAGTAGGAGGCTTGGTAGGTTTAAGAATAGTTTTTGCTGTACTTTCTATAGTGAAT
AGAGTTAGGCAGGGATATTCACCATTATCGTTTCAGACCCACCTCCCAACCCCGAGGGGACCCAGAGAGG
GCCTATTTCCCATGATTCCTTCATATTTGCATATACGATACAAGGCTGTTAGAGAGATAATTAGAATTAA
TTTGACTGTAAACACAAAGATATTAGTACAAAATACGTGACGTAGAAAGTAATAATTTCTTGGGTAGTTT
GCAGTTTTAAAATTATGTTTTAAAATGGACTATCATATGCTTACCGTAACTTGAAAGTATTTCGATTTCT
TGGCTTTATATATCTTGTGGAAAGGACGAAACACCGGCTTAAACCAGGTCCCCTGGGTTTTAGAGCTAGA
AATAGCAAGTTAAAATAAGGCTAGTCCGTTATCAACTTGAAAAAGTGGCACCGAGTCGGTGCTTTTTTAA
GCTTGGCGTAACTAGATCTTGAGACAAATGGCAGTATTCATCCACAATTTTAAAAGAAAAGGGGGGATTG
GGGGGTACAGTGCAGGGGAAAGAATAGTAGACATAATAGCAACAGACATACAAACTAAAGAATTACAAAA
ACAAATTACAAAAATTCAAAATTTTCGGGTTTATTACAGGGACAGCAGAGATCCACTTTGGCGCCGGCTC
GAGGGGG
