>Addgene plasmid #75958 | STK25 gRNA (BRDN0001148478) | depositor partial sequence | sequence record 143418 | Target Sequence
GCTTAAACCAGGTCCCCTGG
