>Addgene plasmid #75958 | STK25 gRNA (BRDN0001148478) | addgene partial sequence | sequence record 184903 | hU6-F
ACGTGACGTAGAAAGTAATAATTTCTTGGGTAGTTTGCAGTTTTAAAATTATGTTTTAAAATGGACTATC
ATATGCTTACCGTAACTTGAAAGTATTTCGATTTCTTGGCTTTATATATCTTGTGGAAAGGACGAAACAC
CGGCTTAAACCAGGTCCCCTGGGTTTTAGAGCTAGAAATAGCAAGTTAAAATAAGGCTAGTCCGTTATCA
ACTTGAAAAAGTGGCACCGAGTCGGTGCTTTTTTAAGCTTGGCGTAACTAGATCTTGAGACAAATGGCAG
TATTCATCCACAATTTTAAAAGAAAAGGGGGGATTGGGGGGTACAGTGCAGGGGAAAGAATAGTAGACAT
AATAGCAACAGACATACAAACTAAAGAATTACAAAAACAAATTACAAAAATTCAAAATTTTCGGGTTTAT
TACAGGGACAGCAGAGATCCACTTTGGCGCCGGCTCGAGGGGGCCCGGGTGCAAAGATGGATAAAGTTTT
AAACAGAGAGGAATCTTTGCAGCTAATGGACCTTCTAGGTCTTGAAAGGAGTGGGAATTGGCTCCGGTGC
CCGTCAGTGG
